>Addgene plasmid #167443 | pMSR:MSMEG_5517:Dendra | depositor partial sequence | sequence record 325271 | partial
ATGAACAACGGGCCAGTCGGCACACGCCAGGCACGTGAGCTGCTTCGGGTCGCGTTCGGGCCGTCCGTCG
TGGCGTTGGTGATCATCGCCGCTGTCGTCCTGTTGCAGCTGGTCATCGCCAACAGCGACATGACGGGCGC
GTTCGGCGCGATCGCCAGCATGTGGCTGGGCGTGCATCAGGTCCCCGTCTCGATCGGTGGCCGCGAGCTG
GGCGTCATGCCGTTGCTGCCGGTCCTCGCGATGGTGTGGGGGACCGCGAAGACCACCGCGGCTGCGACAG
CCCCGAACTCGTCGTGGTTCGTCACGCGCTGGGTGGTCGCGTCCGCGCTCGGCGGTCCGCTGCTGATCGC
GGCGCTGCTGCTCGCCGTGATCCACGACGCGGCCTCGGTGATCACCGAACTGCAGACCCCGAGCGCGCTG
CGGGCCTTCGGCGGCGTCCTCGCTGTGCACGCGATCGGCGCGCTCATCGGCGTCAGCACCAAGATCGGGC
GGCGCACGCTGGCCGCGTCGCCGCTCCCGAAGTGGTTGCCCGACGCGGTTCGTGCCGCATCCGCGGGTGT
GCTCGCGCTGTTCGCGTTGTCCGGAATCGTGACGGCCGGATCGCTCGTCGTGCACTGGGGCACCATGCAC
GATTTGTTCGCGATCACCGACACGGTGTTCGGGCAGCTCAGCCTCACCGGGCTGTCGGTGCTGTACATCC
CCAATGTCATCGTCGGCACCTCGGCGATCGCCGTCGGCTCCAGTGCCCACATCGGGCTCGCGACGTTCAG
TTCGTTCACGGTGTTCGGCGGCGACATCCCGGCCGTGCCGGTGCTGGCCGCGGCGCCGACGCCGCCGCTG
GGCCCGGTGTGGGTGGCCCTGCTGATCGTCGGCGCGGCCTCGGCCGTCGCGCTCGGCCAGCAGTGTGCGG
CGCGGCCGCTCACGCCGTTCGCGGCGCTGGCCAAGCTGATCGTGGCGTCGCTCATCTCGGCGGTGACGAT
GGCGCTGCTCGGCTACGCGGGCAGCGGCAGGCTCGGGAACTTCGGTCACGTCGGCGTCGACCAGTCCACC
TTCGGGCCCGCGGTGTTCCTGTGGTTCGTCGGCATCGGCGGGCTGACGGTCGTGATGAGCGGCGGCATCG
TCCGCCGTGTGCGGGTCGCGCCTGCCGCCCCGCCCCCTGCACCCGAGCCCGAACCCGAACCCGTCGTACC
GGGCGAGGTACTCGGCGAACCGGCAGAAGCCGACGAACCCGACGACGAGCCGTTCGGGGACGAACCGTAC
GAGGAGACCCCGGAAGAGCCGCTGGTCTCGTGGCACGCCGACGAACCGCCCGAGCCCGCTGAGACCGACG
ACGACGCCGGCGCGCCCGTCGCGCCCCGCTCGCCGCGCGACCTGCTCGACGAGGACCCCGAGGACCACTT
CTTCGTCGACGAGTTCGGTGACGAAGAAGTGTCCGGCGATAAACCGCGCAATGCAGAGGAC
