[The description below was written by a language model from this plasmid's Addgene catalogue record.]
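Description:
pMSR:MSMEG_5517:Dendra is an integrating mycobacterial expression plasmid built on the pMSR:Dendra backbone. It carries the Mycobacterium smegmatis open reading frame MSMEG_5517 as a C-terminal fluorescent fusion. The vector type is recorded as integrating at the L5 attachment site, meaning that the plasmid inserts into the mycobacterial chromosome through the mycobacteriophage L5 integration system rather than replicating episomally, which normally gives a stable, single-copy construct. In E. coli it is maintained as a high-copy plasmid in a standard cloning strain, with selection by apramycin. No feature table was supplied, so the origin of replication, the integrase cassette and the resistance gene are not individually documented here.

The insert is expressed from the pmycTetO promoter, a mycobacterial promoter containing tet operator sequences, which allows tetracycline-responsive regulation in strains that supply a Tet repressor. The record also notes that the vector supports T7-driven expression in E. coli, so the same construct can be used for protein production there. The gene was introduced by ligation-independent cloning between an AseI site, destroyed in the process, and a HindIII site that remains intact. Downstream of the coding sequence are a Gly-Ala linker, Dendra2 and a single FLAG tag. Dendra2 is a green-to-red photoconvertible fluorescent protein suited to localisation and pulse-chase style imaging, and the FLAG epitope allows immunodetection or affinity purification. The function of MSMEG_5517 is not stated in the record. The plasmid belongs to a systematic mycobacterial resource collection, and its stated purpose is tagging this protein with a C-terminal fluorescent fusion.
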