Addgene plasmid #167443: pMSR:MSMEG_5517:Dendra
Purpose: C-term fluorescent fusion
Depositing lab: Keith Derbyshire & Joseph Wade. Depositing organization: Wadsworth Center, New York State Department of Health. Publication: A Mycobacterial Systems Resource for the Research Community. Judd JA, Canestrari J, Clark R, Joseph A, Lapierre P, Lasek-Nesselquist E, Mir M, Palumbo M, Smith C, Stone M, Upadhyay A, Wirth SE, Dedrick RM, Meier CG, Russell DA, Dills A, Dove E, Kester J, Wolf ID, Zhu J, Rubin ER, Fortune S, Hatfull GF, Gray TA, Wade JT, Derbyshire KM. mBio. 2021 Mar 2;12(2). pii: mBio.02401-20. doi: 10.1128/mBio.02401-20. PubMed 33653882.
Backbone
  Vector backbone: pMSR:Dendra
  Vector type: Bacterial Expression ; Integrating Mycobacterial Expression Vector attL5. T7 expression in E. coli
Growth in bacteria
  Bacterial resistance: Apramycin, 25 μg/mL
  Growth temperature: 37°C
  Growth strain: DH5alpha
  Copy number: High Copy
Gene/Insert
  Gene/Insert name: MSMEG_5517
  Species: M. smegmatis
  Promoter: pmycTetO
  Tag / fusion protein: Gly-Ala Linker/Dendra2/1x Flag Tag (C terminal on insert)
  Cloning method: Ligation Independent Cloning
  Sequencing primers: 5′ TGATAGAGTTTGTCCTCCCTATCAG; 3′ TCCATATGCACCTTGACACG
Resource information
  A portion of this plasmid was derived from a plasmid made by: CP000480.1
Terms and licenses: Academic/Nonprofit Terms; Industry Terms: Not Available to Industry
Depositor comments: 5' cloning site: AseI (destroyed), 3' cloning site: HindIII (not destroyed)
How to cite: pMSR:MSMEG_5517:Dendra was a gift from Keith Derbyshire & Joseph Wade (Addgene plasmid # 167443 ; http://n2t.net/addgene:167443 ; RRID:Addgene_167443)
